>Addgene plasmid #40026 | pRosa26-TG | addgene full sequence | sequence record 210931 | Addgene NGS Result
CCGCGGCAGGCCCTCCGAGCGTGGTGGAGCCGTTCTGTGAGACAGCCGGGTACGAGTCGTGACGCTGGAA
GGGGCAAGCGGGTGGTGGGCAGGAATGCGGTCCGCCCTGCAGCAACCGGAGGGGGAGGGAGAAGGGAGCG
GAAAAGTCTCCACCGGACGCGGCCATGGCTCGGGGGGGGGGGGGCAGCGGAGGAGCGCTTCCGGCCGACG
TCTCGTCGCTGATTGGCTTCTTTTCCTCCCGCCGTGTGTGAAAACACAAATGGCGTGTTTTGGTTGGCGT
AAGGCGCCTGTCAGTTAACGGCAGCCGGAGTGCGCAGCCGCCGGCAGCCTCGCTCTGCCCACTGGGTGGG
GCGGGAGGTAGGTGGGGTGAGGCGAGCTGGACGTGCGGGCGCGGTCGGCCTCTGGCGGGGCGGGGGGGGG
GAGGGAGGGTCAGCGAAAGTAGCTCGCGCGCGAGCGGCCGCCCACCCTCCCCTTCCTCTGGGGGAGTCGT
TTTACCCGCCGCCGGCCGGGCCTCGTCGTCTGATTGGCTCTCGGGGCCCAGAAAACTGGCCCTTGCCATT
GGCTCGTGTTCGTGCAAGTTGAGTCCATCCGCCGGCCAGCGGGGGCGGCGAGGAGGCGCTCCCAGGTTCC
GGCCCTCCCCTCGGCCCCGCGCCGCAGAGTCTGGCCGCGCGCCCCTGCGCAACGTGGCAGGAAGCGCGCG
CTGGGGGCGGGGACGGGCAGTAGGGCTGAGCGGCTGCGGGGCGGGTGCAAGCACGTTTCCGACTTGAGTT
GCCTCAAGAGGGGCGTGCTGAGCCAGACCTCCATCGCGCACTCCGGGGAGTGGAGGGAAGGAGCGAGGGC
TCAGTTGGGCTGTTTTGGAGGCAGGAAGCACTTGCTCTCCCAAAGTCGCTCTGAGTTGTTATCAGTAAGG
GAGCTGCAGTGGAGTAGGCGGGGAGAAGGCCGCACCCTTCTCCGGAGGGGGGAGGGGAGTGTTGCAATAC
CTTTCTGGGAGTTCTCTGCTGCCTCCTGGCTTCTGAGGACCGCCCTGGGCCTGGGAGAATCCCTTCCCCC
TCTTCCCTCGTGATCTGCAACTCCAGTCTTTCTAGCCTTAATTAACCGTTTAAACAATTCTGCAGGAATC
TAGTTATTAATAGTAATCAATTACGGGGTCATTAGTTCATAGCCCATATATGGAGTTCCGCGTTACATAA
CTTACGGTAAATGGCCCGCCTGGCTGACCGCCCAACGACCCCCGCCCATTGACGTCAATAATGACGTATG
TTCCCATAGTAACGCCAATAGGGACTTTCCATTGACGTCAATGGGTGGAGTATTTACGGTAAACTGCCCA
CTTGGCAGTACATCAAGTGTATCATATGCCAAGTACGCCCCCTATTGACGTCAATGACGGTAAATGGCCC
GCCTGGCATTATGCCCAGTACATGACCTTATGGGACTTTCCTACTTGGCAGTACATCTACGTATTAGTCA
TCGCTATTACCATGGTCGAGGTGAGCCCCACGTTCTGCTTCACTCTCCCCATCTCCCCCCCCTCCCCACC
CCCAATTTTGTATTTATTTATTTTTTAATTATTTTGTGCAGCGATGGGGGCGGGGGGGGGGGGGGGGCGC
GCGCCAGGCGGGGCGGGGGGGGGGGGGGGGGGGGGGGGGGCGGGGCGGAGAGGTGCGGCGGCAGCCAATC
AGAGCGGCGCGCTCCGAAAGTTTCCTTTTATGGCGAGGCGGCGGCGGCGGCGGCCCTATAAAAAGCGAAG
CGCGCGGCGGGCGGGAGTCGCTGCGCGCTGCCTTCGCCCCGTGCCCCGCTCCGCCGCCGCCTCGCGCCGC
CCGCCCCGGCTCTGACTGACCGCGTTACTCCCACAGGTGAGCGGGCGGGACGGCCCTTCTCCTCCGGGCT
GTAATTAGCGCTTGGTTTAATGACGGCTTGTTTCTTTTCTGTGGCTGCGTGAAAGCCTTGAGGGGCTCCG
GGAGGGCCCTTTGTGCGGGGGGAGCGGCTCGGGGGGTGCGTGCGTGTGTGTGTGCGTGGGGAGCGCCGCG
TGCGGCTCCGCGCTGCCCGGCGGCTGTGAGCGCTGCGGGCGCGGCGCGGGGCTTTGTGCGCTCCGCAGTG
TGCGCGAGGGGAGCGCGGCCGGGGGCGGTGCCCCGCGGTGCGGGGGGGGCTGCGAGGGGAACAAAGGCTG
CGTGCGGGGTGTGTGCGTGGGGGGGTGAGCAGGGGGTGTGGGCGCGTCGGTCGGGCTGCAACCCCCCCTG
CACCCCCCTCCCCGAGTTGCTGAGCACGGCCCGGCTTCGGGTGCGGGGCTCCGTACGGGGCGTGGCGCGG
GGCTCGCCGTGCCGGGCGGGGGGTGGCGGCAGGTGGGGGTGCCGGGCGGGGCGGGGCCGCCTCGGGCCGG
GGAGGGCTCGGGGGAGGGGCGCGGCGGCCCCCGGAGCGCCGGCGGCTGTCGAGGCGCGGCGAGCCGCAGC
CATTGCCTTTTATGGTAATCGTGCGAGAGGGCGCAGGGACTTCCTTTGTCCCAAATCTGTGCGGAGCCGA
AATCTGGGAGGCGCCGCCGCACCCCCTCTAGCGGGCGCGGGGCGAAGCGGTGCGGCGCCGGCAGGAAGGA
AATGGGCGGGGAGGGCCTTCGTGCGTCGCCGCGCCGCCGTCCCCTTCTCCCTCTCCAGCCTCGGGGCTGT
CCGCGGGGGGACGGCTGCCTTCGGGGGGGACGGGGCAGGGCGGGGTTCGGCTTCTGGCGTGTGACCGGCG
GCTCTAGAGCCTCTGCTAACCATGTTCATGCCTTCTTCTTTTTCCTACAGCTCCTGGGCAACGTGCTGGT
TATTGTGCTGTCTCATCATTTTGGCAAAGAATTGATTTGATACCGCGGGCCCGGGTTCGCCACCATGGTT
GGTATCAAAGATCTCCGAAGTTCCTATTCTCTAGAAAGTATAGGAACTTCATAACTTCGTATAGTACACA
TTATACGAAGTTATATAACTTCGTATAGGATACTTTATACGAAGTTATGGATCTCCGAAGTTCCTATTCT
CTAGAAAGTATAGGAACTTCGGATCTATAACTTCGTATAGCATACATTATACGAAGTTATTCAGGTGGCA
CTTTTCGGGGAAATGTGCGCGGAACCCCTATTTGTTTATTTTTCTAAATACATTCAAATATGTATCCGCT
CATGAGACAATAACCCTGATAAATGCTTCAATAATATTGAAAAAGGAAGAGTCCTGAGGCGGAAAGAACC
AGCTGTGGAATGTGTGTCAGTTAGGGTGTGGAAAGTCCCCAGGCTCCCCAGCAGGCAGAAGTATGCAAAG
CATGCATCTCAATTAGTCAGCAACCAGGTGTGGAAAGTCCCCAGGCTCCCCAGCAGGCAGAAGTATGCAA
AGCATGCATCTCAATTAGTCAGCAACCATAGTCCCGCCCCTAACTCCGCCCATCCCGCCCCTAACTCCGC
CCAGTTCCGCCCATTCTCCGCCCCATGGCTGACTAATTTTTTTTATTTATGCAGAGGCCGAGGCCGCCTC
GGCCTCTGAGCTATTCCAGAAGTAGTGAGGAGGCTTTTTTGGAGGCCTAGGCTTTTGCAAAGATCGATCA
AGAGACAGGATGAGGATCGTTTCGCATGATTGAACAAGATGGATTGCACGCAGGTTCTCCGGCCGCTTGG
GTGGAGAGGCTATTCGGCTATGACTGGGCACAACAGACAATCGGCTGCTCTGATGCCGCCGTGTTCCGGC
TGTCAGCGCAGGGGCGCCCGGTTCTTTTTGTCAAGACCGACCTGTCCGGTGCCCTGAATGAACTGCAAGA
CGAGGCAGCGCGGCTATCGTGGCTGGCCACGACGGGCGTTCCTTGCGCAGCTGTGCTCGACGTTGTCACT
GAAGCGGGAAGGGACTGGCTGCTATTGGGCGAAGTGCCGGGGCAGGATCTCCTGTCATCTCACCTTGCTC
CTGCCGAGAAAGTATCCATCATGGCTGATGCAATGCGGCGGCTGCATACGCTTGATCCGGCTACCTGCCC
ATTCGACCACCAAGCGAAACATCGCATCGAGCGAGCACGTACTCGGATGGAAGCCGGTCTTGTCGATCAG
GATGATCTGGACGAAGAGCATCAGGGGCTCGCGCCAGCCGAACTGTTCGCCAGGCTCAAGGCGAGCATGC
CCGACGGCGAGGATCTCGTCGTGACCCATGGCGATGCCTGCTTGCCGAATATCATGGTGGAAAATGGCCG
CTTTTCTGGATTCATCGACTGTGGCCGGCTGGGTGTGGCGGACCGCTATCAGGACATAGCGTTGGCTACC
CGTGATATTGCTGAAGAGCTTGGCGGCGAATGGGCTGACCGCTTCCTCGTGCTTTACGGTATCGCCGCTC
CCGATTCGCAGCGCATCGCCTTCTATCGCCTTCTTGACGAGTTCTTCTGAGCGGGACTCTGGGGTTCGAA
ATGACCGACCAAGCGACGCCCAACCTGCCATCACGAGATTTCGATTCCACCGCCGCCTTCTATGAAAGGT
TGGGCTTCGGAATCGTTTTCCGGGACGCCGGCTGGATGATCCTCCAGCGCGGGGATCTCATGCTGGAGTT
CTTCGCCCACCCTAGGGGGAGGCTAACTGAAACACGGAAGGAGACAATACCGGAAGGAACCCGCGCTATG
ACGGCAATAAAAAGACAGAATAAAACGCACGGTGTTGGGTCGTTTGTTCATAAACGCGGGGTTCGGTCCC
AGGGCTGGCACTCTGTCGATACCCCACCGAGACCCCATTGGGGCCAATACGCCCGCGTTTCTTCCTTTTC
CCCACCCCACCCCCCAAGTTCGGGTGAAGGCCCAGGGCTCGCAGCCAACGTCGGGGCGGCAGGCCCTGCC
ATAGCCTCAGGTTACTCAGGATCTATAACTTCGTATAGCATACATTATACGAAGTTATGGTTACAAGACA
GGTTTAAGGAGACCAATAGAAACTGGGCATGTGGAGACAGAGAAGACTCTTGGGTTTCTGATAGGCACTG
ACTCTCTCTGCCTATTGGTCTATTTTCCCACCCTTAGGGTACGTCCAGGAGCGCACCATCTTCTTCAAGG
ACGACGGCAACTACAAGACCCGCGCCGAGGTGAAGTTCGAGGGCGACACCCTGGTGAACCGCATCGAGCT
GAAGGGCATCGACTTCAAGGAGGACGGCAACATCCTGGGGCACAAGCTGGAGTACAACTACAACAGCCAC
AACGTCTATATCATGGCCGACAAGCAGAAGAACGGCATCAAGGCGAACTTCAAGATCCGCCACAACATCG
AGGACGGCGGCGTGCAGCTCGCCGACCACTACCAGCAGAACACCCCCATCGGCGACGGCCCCGTGCTGCT
GCCCGACAACCACTACCTGAGCACCCAGTCCGCCCTGAGCAAAGACCCCAACGAGAAGCGCGATCACATG
GTCCTGCTGGAGTTCGTGACCGCCGCCGGGATCACTCTCGGCATGGACGAGCTTTACAAGGATATCCCTG
AATTCTAGATAACTGATCATAATCAGCCATACCACATTTGTAGAGGTTTTACTTGCTTTAAAAAACCTCC
CACACCTCCCCCTGAACCTGAAACATAAAATGAATGCAATTGTTGTTGTTAACTTGTTTATTGCAGCTTA
TAATGGTTACAAATAAAGCAATAGCATCACAAATTTCACAAATAAAGCATTTTTTTCACTGCATTCTAGT
TGTGGTTTGTCCAAACTCATCAATGTATCTTATTTAAATTGGGCGCGCCGGCTAGAAGATGGGCGGGAGT
CTTCTGGGCAGGCTTAAAGGCTAACCTGGTGTGTGGGCGTTGTCCTGCAGGGGAATTGAACAGGTGTAAA
ATTGGAGGGACAAGACTTCCCACAGATTTTCGGTTTTGTCGGGAAGTTTTTTAATAGGGGCAAATAAGGA
AAATGGGAGGATAGGTAGTCATCTGGGGTTTTATGCAGCAAAACTACAGGTTATTATTGCTTGTGATCCG
CCTCGGAGTATTTTCCATCGAGGTAGATTAAAGACATGCTCACCCGAGTTTTATACTCTCCTGCTTGAGA
TCCTTACTACAGTATGAAATTACAGTGTCGCGAGTTAGACTATGTAAGCAGAATTTTAATCATTTTTAAA
GAGCCCAGTACTTCATATCCATTTCTCCCGCTCCTTCTGCAGCCTTATCAAAAGGTATTTTAGAACACTC
ATTTTAGCCCCATTTTCATTTATTATACTGGCTTATCCAACCCCTAGACAGAGCATTGGCATTTTCCCTT
TCCTGATCTTAGAAGTCTGATGACTCATGAAACCAGACAGATTAGTTACATACACCACAAATCGAGGCTG
TAGCTGGGGCCTCAACACTGCAGTTCTTTTATAACTCCTTAGTACACTTTTTGTTGATCCTTTGCCTTGA
TCCTTAATTTTCAGTGTCTATCACCTCTCCCGTCAGGTGGTGTTCCACATTTGGGCCTATTCTCAGTCCA
GGGAGTTTTACAACAATAGATGTATTGAGAATCCAACCTAAAGCTTAACTTTCCACTCCCATGAATGCCT
CTCTCCTTTTTCTCCATTTATAAACTGAGCTATTAACCATTAATGGTTTCCAGGTGGATGTCTCCTCCCC
CAATATTACCTGATGTATCTTACATATTGCCAGGCTGATATTTTAAGACATTAAAAGGTATATTTCATTA
TTGAGCCACATGGTATTGATTACTGCTTACTAAAATTTTGTCATTGTACACATCTGTAAAAGGTGGTTCC
TTTTGGAATGCAAAGTTCAGGTGTTTGTTGTCTTTCCTGACCTAAGGTCTTGTGAGCTTGTATTTTTTCT
ATTTAAGCAGTGCTTTCTCTTGGACTGGCTTGACTCATGGCATTCTACACGTTATTGCTGGTCTAAATGT
GATTTTGCCAAGCTTCTTCAGGACCTATAATTTTGCTTGACTTGTAGCCAAACACAAGTAAAATGATTAA
GCAACAAATGTATTTGTGAAGCTTGGTTTTTAGGTTGTTGTGTTGTGTGTGCTTGTGCTCTATAATAATA
CTATCCAGGGGCTGGAGAGGTGGCTCGGAGTTCAAGAGCACAGACTGCTCTTCCAGAAGTCCTGAGTTCA
ATTCCCAGCAACCACATGGTGGCTCACAACCATCTGTAATGGGATCTGATGCCCTCTTCTGGTGTGTCTG
AAGACCACAAGTGTATTCACATTAAATAAATAAATCCTCCTTCTTCTTCTTTTTTTTTTTTTTAAAGAGA
ATACTGTCTCCAGTAGAATTTACTGAAGTAATGAAATACTTTGTGTTTGTTCCAATATGGTAGCCAATAA
TCAAATTACTCTTTAAGCACTGGAAATGTTACCAAGGAACTAATTTTTATTTGAAGTGTAACTGTGGACA
GAGGAGCCATAACTGCAGACTTGTGGGATACAGAAGACCAATGCAGACTTTAATGTCTTTTCTCTTACAC
TAAGCAATAAAGAAATAAAAATTGAACTTCTAGTATCCTATTTGTTTAAACTGCTAGCTTTACTTAACTT
TTGTGCTTCATCTATACAAAGCTGAAAGCTAAGTCTGCAGCCATTACTAAACATGAAAGCAAGTAATGAT
AATTTTGGATTTCAAAAATGTAGGGCCAGAGTTTAGCCAGCCAGTGGTGGTGCTTGCCTTTATGCCTTTA
ATCCCAGCACTCTGGAGGCAGAGACAGGCAGATCTCTGAGTTTGAGCCCAGCCTGGTCTACACATCAAGT
TCTATCTAGGATAGCCAGGAATACACACAGAAACCCTGTTGGGGAGGGGGGCTCTGAGATTTCATAAAAT
TATAATTGAAGCATTCCCTAATGAGCCACTATGGATGTGGCTAAATCCGTCTACCTTTCTGATGAGATTT
GGGTATTATTTTTTCTGTCTCTGCTGTTGGTTGGGTCTTTTGACACTGTGGGCTTTCTTTAAAGCCTCCT
TCCTGCCATGTGGTCTCTTGTTTGCTACTAACTTCCCATGGCTTAAATGGCATGGCTTTTTGCCTTCTAA
GGGCAGCTGCTGAGATTTGCAGCCTGATTTCCAGGGTGGGGTTGGGAAATCTTTCAAACACTAAAATTGT
CCTTTAATTTTTTTTTTAAAAAATGGGTTATATAATAAACCTCATAAAATAGTTATGAGGAGTGAGGTGG
ACTAATATTAAATGAGTCCCTCCCCTATAAAAGAGCTATTAAGGCTTTTTGTCTTATACTTAACTTTTTT
TTTAAATGTGGTATCTTTAGAACCAAGGGTCTTAGAGTTTTAGTATACAGAAACTGTTGCATCGCTTAAT
CAGATTTTCTAGTTTCAAATCCAGAGAATCCAAATTCTTCACAGCCAAAGTCAAATTAAGAATTTCTGAC
TTTTAATGTTAATTTGCTTACTGTGAATATAAAAATGATAGCTTTTCCTGAGGCAGGGTCTCACTATGTA
TCTCTGCCTGATCTGCAACAAGATATGTAGACTAAAGTTCTGCCTGCTTTTGTCTCCTGAATACTAAGGT
TAAAATGTAGTAATACTTTTGGAACTTGCAGGTCAGATTCTTTTATAGGGGACACACTAAGGGAGCTTGG
GTGATAGTTGGTAAAATGTGTTTCAAGTGATGAAAACTTGAATTATTATCACCGCAACCTACTTTTTAAA
AAAAAAAGCCAGGCCTGTTAGAGCATGCTTAAGGGATCCCTAGGACTTGCTGAGCACACAAGAGTAGTTA
CTTGGCAGGCTCCTGGTGAGAGCATATTTCAAAAAACAAGGCAGACAACCAAGAAACTACAGTTAAGGTT
ACCTGTCTTTAAACCATCTGCATATACACAGGGATATTAAAATATTCCAAATAATATTTCATTCAAGTTT
TCCCCCATCAAATTGGGACATGGATTTCTCCGGTGAATAGGCAGAGTTGGAAACTAAACAAATGTTGGTT
TTGTGATTTGTGAAATTGTTTTCAAGTGATAGTTAAAGCCCATGAGATACAGAACAAAGCTGCTATTTCG
AGGTCTCTTGGTTTATACTCAGAAGCACTTCTTTGGGTTTCCCTGCACTATCCTGATCATGTGCTAGGCC
TACCTTAGGCTGATTGTTGTTCAAATAAACTTAAGTTTCCTGTCAGGTGATGTCATATGATTTCATATAT
CAAGGCAAAACATGTTATATATGTTAAACATTTGTACTTAATGTGAAAGTTAGGTCTTTGTGGGTTTGAT
TTTTAATTTTCAAAACCTGAGCTAAATAAGTCATTTTTACATGTCTTACATTTGGTGGAATTGTATAATT
GTGGTTTGCAGGCAAGACTCTCTGACCTAGTAACCCTACCTATAGAGCACTTTGCTGGGTCACAAGTCTA
GGAGTCAAGCATTTCACCTTGAAGTTGAGACGTTTTGTTAGTGTATACTAGTTTATATGTTGGAGGACAT
GTTTATCCAGAAGATATTCAGGACTATTTTTGACTGGGCTAAGGAATTGATTCTGATTAGCACTGTTAGT
GAGCATTGAGTGGCCTTTAGGCTTGAATTGGAGTCACTTGTATATCTCAAATAATGCTGGCCTTTTTTAA
AAAGCCCTTGTTCTTTATCACCCTGTTTTCTACATAATTTTTGTTCAAAGAAATACTTGTTTGGATCTCC
TTTTGACAACAATAGCATGTTTTCAAGCCATATTTTTTTTCCTTTTTTTTTTTTTTTTTGGTTTTTCGAG
ACAGGGTTTCTCTGTATAGCCCTGGCTGTCCTGGAACTCACTTTGTAGACCAGGCTGGCCTCGAACTCAG
AAATCCGCCTGCCTCTGCCTCCTGAGTGCCGGGATTAAAGGCGTGCACCACCACGCCTGGCTAAGTTGGA
TATTTTGTTATATAACTATAACCAATACTAACTCCACTGGGTGGATTTTTAATTCAGTCAGTAGTCTTAA
GTGGTCTTTATTGGCCCTTCATTAAAATCTACTGTTCACTCTAACAGAGGCTGTTGGTACTAGTGGCACT
TAAGCAACTTCCTACGGATATACTAGCAGATTAAGGGTCAGGGATAGAAACTAGTCTAGCGTTTTGTATA
CCTACCAGCTTTATACTACCTTGTTCTGATAGAAATATTTCAGGACATCTAGCTTATCGATACCGTCGAC
GGTATCGATAAGCTTGATATCGAATTCTACCGGGTAGGGGAGGCGCTTTTCCCAAGGCAGTCTGGAGCAT
GCGCTTTAGCAGCCCCGCTGGGCACTTGGCGCTACACAAGTGGCCTCTGGCCTCGCACACATTCCACATC
CACCGGTAGGCGCCAACCGGCTCCGTTCTTTGGTGGCCCCTTCGCGCCACCTTCTACTCCTCCCCTAGTC
AGGAAGTTCCCCCCCGCCCCGCAGCTCGCGTCGTGCAGGACGTGACAAATGGAAGTAGCACGTCTCACTA
GTCTCGTGCAGATGGACAGCACCGCTGAGCAATGGAAGCGGGTAGGCCTTTGGGGCAGCGGCCAATAGCA
GCTTTGCTCCTTCGCTTTCTGGGCTCAGAGGCTGGGAAGGGGTGGGTCCGGGGGCGGGCTCAGGGGCGGG
CTCAGGGGCGGGGCGGGCGCCCGAAGGTCCTCCGGAGGCCCGGCATTCTGCACGCTTCAAAAGCGCACGT
CTGCCGCGCTGTTCTCCTCTTCCTCATCTCCGGGCCTTTCGACCTGCAGGTCCTCGCCATGGATCCTGAT
GATGTTGTTGATTCTTCTAAATCTTTTGTGATGGAAAACTTTTCTTCGTACCACGGGACTAAACCTGGTT
ATGTAGATTCCATTCAAAAAGGTATACAAAAGCCAAAATCTGGTACACAAGGAAATTATGACGATGATTG
GAAAGGGTTTTATAGTACCGACAATAAATACGACGCTGCGGGATACTCTGTAGATAATGAAAACCCGCTC
TCTGGAAAAGCTGGAGGCGTGGTCAAAGTGACGTATCCAGGACTGACGAAGGTTCTCGCACTAAAAGTGG
ATAATGCCGAAACTATTAAGAAAGAGTTAGGTTTAAGTCTCACTGAACCGTTGATGGAGCAAGTCGGAAC
GGAAGAGTTTATCAAAAGGTTCGGTGATGGTGCTTCGCGTGTAGTGCTCAGCCTTCCCTTCGCTGAGGGG
AGTTCTAGCGTTGAATATATTAATAACTGGGAACAGGCGAAAGCGTTAAGCGTAGAACTTGAGATTAATT
TTGAAACCCGTGGAAAACGTGGCCAAGATGCGATGTATGAGTATATGGCTCAAGCCTGTGCAGGAAATCG
TGTCAGGCGATCTCTTTGTGAAGGAACCTTACTTCTGTGGTGTGACATAATTGGACAAACTACCTACAGA
GATTTAAAGCTCTAAGGTAAATATAAAATTTTTAAGTGTATAATGTGTTAAACTACTGATTCTAATTGTT
TGTGTATTTTAGATTCCAACCTATGGAACTGATGAATGGGAGCAGTGGTGGAATGCAGATCCTAGAGCTC
GCTGATCAGCCTCGACTGTGCCTTCTAGTTGCCAGCCATCTGTTGTTTGCCCCTCCCCCGTGCCTTCCTT
GACCCTGGAAGGTGCCACTCCCACTGTCCTTTCCTAATAAAATGAGGAAATTGCATCGCATTGTCTGAGT
AGGTGTCATTCTATTCTGGGGGGTGGGGTGGGGCAGGACAGCAAGGGGGAGGATTGGGAAGACAATAGCA
GGCATGCTGGGGATGCGGTGGGCTCTATGGCTTCTGAGGCGGAAAGAACCAGCTGGGGCTCGAGGGGGGG
CCCGGTACCCAGCTTTTGTTCCCTTTAGTGAGGGTTAATTGCGCGCTTGGCGTAATCATGGTCATAGCTG
TTTCCTGTGTGAAATTGTTATCCGCTCACAATTCCACACAACATACGAGCCGGAAGCATAAAGTGTAAAG
CCTGGGGTGCCTAATGAGTGAGCTAACTCACATTAATTGCGTTGCGCTCACTGCCCGCTTTCCAGTCGGG
AAACCTGTCGTGCCAGCTGCATTAATGAATCGGCCAACGCGCGGGGAGAGGCGGTTTGCGTATTGGGCGC
TCTTCCGCTTCCTCGCTCACTGACTCGCTGCGCTCGGTCGTTCGGCTGCGGCGAGCGGTATCAGCTCACT
CAAAGGCGGTAATACGGTTATCCACAGAATCAGGGGATAACGCAGGAAAGAACATGTGAGCAAAAGGCCA
GCAAAAGGCCAGGAACCGTAAAAAGGCCGCGTTGCTGGCGTTTTTCCATAGGCTCCGCCCCCCTGACGAG
CATCACAAAAATCGACGCTCAAGTCAGAGGTGGCGAAACCCGACAGGACTATAAAGATACCAGGCGTTTC
CCCCTGGAAGCTCCCTCGTGCGCTCTCCTGTTCCGACCCTGCCGCTTACCGGATACCTGTCCGCCTTTCT
CCCTTCGGGAAGCGTGGCGCTTTCTCATAGCTCACGCTGTAGGTATCTCAGTTCGGTGTAGGTCGTTCGC
TCCAAGCTGGGCTGTGTGCACGAACCCCCCGTTCAGCCCGACCGCTGCGCCTTATCCGGTAACTATCGTC
TTGAGTCCAACCCGGTAAGACACGACTTATCGCCACTGGCAGCAGCCACTGGTAACAGGATTAGCAGAGC
GAGGTATGTAGGCGGTGCTACAGAGTTCTTGAAGTGGTGGCCTAACTACGGCTACACTAGAAGAACAGTA
TTTGGTATCTGCGCTCTGCTGAAGCCAGTTACCTTCGGAAAAAGAGTTGGTAGCTCTTGATCCGGCAAAC
AAACCACCGCTGGTAGCGGTGGTTTTTTTGTTTGCAAGCAGCAGATTACGCGCAGAAAAAAAGGATCTCA
AGAAGATCCTTTGATCTTTTCTACGGGGTCTGACGCTCAGTGGAACGAAAACTCACGTTAAGGGATTTTG
GTCATGAGATTATCAAAAAGGATCTTCACCTAGATCCTTTTAAATTAAAAATGAAGTTTTAAATCAATCT
AAAGTATATATGAGTAAACTTGGTCTGACAGTTACCAATGCTTAATCAGTGAGGCACCTATCTCAGCGAT
CTGTCTATTTCGTTCATCCATAGTTGCCTGACTCCCCGTCGTGTAGATAACTACGATACGGGAGGGCTTA
CCATCTGGCCCCAGTGCTGCAATGATACCGCGAGACCCACGCTCACCGGCTCCAGATTTATCAGCAATAA
ACCAGCCAGCCGGAAGGGCCGAGCGCAGAAGTGGTCCTGCAACTTTATCCGCCTCCATCCAGTCTATTAA
TTGTTGCCGGGAAGCTAGAGTAAGTAGTTCGCCAGTTAATAGTTTGCGCAACGTTGTTGCCATTGCTACA
GGCATCGTGGTGTCACGCTCGTCGTTTGGTATGGCTTCATTCAGCTCCGGTTCCCAACGATCAAGGCGAG
TTACATGATCCCCCATGTTGTGCAAAAAAGCGGTTAGCTCCTTCGGTCCTCCGATCGTTGTCAGAAGTAA
GTTGGCCGCAGTGTTATCACTCATGGTTATGGCAGCACTGCATAATTCTCTTACTGTCATGCCATCCGTA
AGATGCTTTTCTGTGACTGGTGAGTACTCAACCAAGTCATTCTGAGAATAGTGTATGCGGCGACCGAGTT
GCTCTTGCCCGGCGTCAATACGGGATAATACCGCGCCACATAGCAGAACTTTAAAAGTGCTCATCATTGG
AAAACGTTCTTCGGGGCGAAAACTCTCAAGGATCTTACCGCTGTTGAGATCCAGTTCGATGTAACCCACT
CGTGCACCCAACTGATCTTCAGCATCTTTTACTTTCACCAGCGTTTCTGGGTGAGCAAAAACAGGAAGGC
AAAATGCCGCAAAAAAGGGAATAAGGGCGACACGGAAATGTTGAATACTCATACTCTTCCTTTTTCAATA
TTATTGAAGCATTTATCAGGGTTATTGTCTCATGAGCGGATACATATTTGAATGTATTTAGAAAAATAAA
CAAATAGGGGTTCCGCGCACATTTCCCCGAAAAGTGCAATGGAAATTGTAAGCGTTAATATTTTGTTAAA
ATTCGCGTTAAATTTTTGTTAAATCAGCTCATTTTTTAACCAATAGGCCGAAATCGGCAAAATCCCTTAT
AAATCAAAAGAATAGACCGAGATAGGGT
[37 nt withheld, positions 14029-14065]
AAAGAACGTGGACTCCAACGTCAAAGG
[49 nt withheld, positions 14093-14141]
T
[91 nt withheld, positions 14143-14233]
G
[124 nt withheld, positions 14235-14358]
CCCATTCGCCATTCAGGCTGCGCAACTGTTGGGAAGGGCGATCGGTGCGGGCCTCTTCGCTATTACGCCA
GCTGGCGAAAGGGGGATGTGCTGCAAGGCGATTAAGTTGGGTAACGCCAGGGTTTTCCCAGTCACGACGT
TGTAAAACGACGGCCAGTGAGCGCGCGTAATACGACTCACTATAGGGCGAATTGGAGCTCCA
Features (pLannotate 1.2.2; 39 found; start..end, strand, type, name):
      3..1085    +  misc_feature   Rosa26 left arm: left homology arm from intron 1 of the mouse Rosa26 gene (Soriano, 1999)
   1181..1484    +  enhancer       CMV enhancer: human cytomegalovirus immediate early enhancer
   1486..1763    +  promoter       chicken β-actin promoter: No description available
   1764..2780    +  intron         chimeric intron: chimera between introns from chicken β-actin and rabbit β-globin
   2887..2920    +  protein_bind   FRT (minimal): supports FLP-mediated excision but not integration (Turan and Bode, 2011) FLP recombinase from the Saccharomyces cerevisiae 2μ plasmid
   2921..2954    +  protein_bind   lox5171: Cre-mediated recombination occurs in the 8-bp core sequence (GTACACAT). lox5171 sites are compatible with each other, but incompatible with loxP or loxN sites (Lee and Saito, 1988). Cre recombinase
   2955..2988    +  protein_bind   lox2272: Cre-mediated recombination occurs in the 8-bp core sequence (GGATACTT). lox2272 sites are compatible with each other, but incompatible with loxP or loxN sites (Lee and Saito, 1988). Cre recombinase
   2997..3030    +  protein_bind   FRT (minimal): supports FLP-mediated excision but not integration (Turan and Bode, 2011) FLP recombinase from the Saccharomyces cerevisiae 2μ plasmid
   3037..3070    +  protein_bind   loxP: Cre-mediated recombination occurs in the 8-bp core sequence (GCATACAT). Cre recombinase
   3098..3202    +  promoter       AmpR promoter: bla
   3204..3561    +  promoter       SV40 promoter: SV40 enhancer and early promoter
   3596..4390    +  CDS            NeoR/KanR: aminoglycoside phosphotransferase from Tn5; aph(3')-II (or nptII); confers resistance to neomycin, kanamycin, and G418 (Geneticin®)
   4411..4563    +  CDS            ble (fragment): BLE_KLEPN - Experimental evidence at protein level: Swiss-Prot protein existence level 1. Binding protein with a strong affinity to the bleomycin family of antibiotics. Binds to CL990; an antimitotic-antibiotic compound. From Klebsiella pneumoniae.
   4622..4669    +  polyA_signal   HSV TK poly(A) signal: herpes simplex virus thymidine kinase polyadenylation signal (Cole and Stacy, 1985)
   4855..4888    +  protein_bind   loxP: Cre-mediated recombination occurs in the 8-bp core sequence (GCATACAT). Cre recombinase
   4889..4968    +  intron         chimeric intron (fragment): chimera between introns from human β-globin and immunoglobulin heavy chain genes
   5001..5450    +  CDS            SGFP2(206A) (fragment): SGFP2(206A) is a basic (constitutively fluorescent) green fluorescent protein published in 2007, derived from Aequorea victoria. It has moderate acid sensitivity.
   5474..5558    +  CDS            large T antigen (fragment): large T antigen from SV40 (simian virus 40)
   5581..5702    +  polyA_signal   SV40 poly(A) signal: SV40 polyadenylation signal
   5722..10062   +  misc_feature   Rosa26 right arm: right homology arm from intron 1 of the mouse Rosa26 gene (Soriano, 1999)
  10075..10107   -  misc_feature   MCS (fragment): pBluescript multiple cloning site
  10112..10611   +  promoter       PGK promoter: mouse phosphoglycerate kinase 1 promoter
  10638..11210   +  CDS            DTA: diphtheria toxin fragment A; Corynebacterium diphtheriae tox
  11213..11285   +  CDS            small t antigen (fragment): SV40 (simian virus 40) small t antigen
  11287..11352   +  intron         small t intron: SV40 (simian virus 40) small t antigen intron
  11426..11650   +  polyA_signal   bGH poly(A) signal: bovine growth hormone polyadenylation signal
  11654..11675   +  promoter       SV40 promoter (fragment): SV40 enhancer and early promoter
  11679..11699   +  misc_feature   MCS (fragment): pBluescript multiple cloning site
  11712..11730   -  promoter       T3 promoter: promoter for bacteriophage T3 RNA polymerase
  11773..11795   -  protein_bind   lac operator (fragment): The lac repressor binds to the lac operator to inhibit transcription in E. coli. This inhibition can be relieved by adding lactose or isopropyl-β-D-thiogalactopyranoside (IPTG). lac repressor encoded by lacI
  11799..11829   -  promoter       lac promoter: promoter for the E. coli lac operon
  11844..11865   -  protein_bind   CAP binding site: CAP binding activates transcription in the presence of cAMP. E. coli catabolite activator protein
  11878..11970   -  CDS            lacI (fragment): lac repressor; lacI; The lac repressor binds to the lac operator to inhibit transcription in E. coli. This inhibition can be relieved by adding lactose or isopropyl-β-D-thiogalactopyranoside (IPTG).
  12153..12741   -  rep_origin     ori: high-copy-number ColE1/pMB1/pBR322/pUC origin of replication
  12912..13772   -  CDS            AmpR: β-lactamase; bla; confers resistance to ampicillin, carbenicillin, and related antibiotics
  13773..13877   -  promoter       AmpR promoter: bla
  13930..14358   -  rep_origin     f1 ori (sequence partly withheld): f1 bacteriophage origin of replication; arrow indicates direction of (+) strand synthesis
  14363..14518   -  CDS            lacZα (fragment): LacZα fragment of β-galactosidase; lacZ fragment
  14526..14544   +  promoter       T7 promoter: promoter for bacteriophage T7 RNA polymerase
