[The description below was written by a language model from this plasmid's Addgene catalogue record and pLannotate feature annotations shown in this document.]
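Description:
pRosa26-TG is a gene-targeting vector built on the pROSA26-PA backbone for knock-in at the mouse Rosa26 locus, made as part of an extension of the MADM (Mosaic Analysis with Double Markers) system. It is catalogued as a roughly 14.5 kb mammalian expression plasmid. In E. coli it is maintained at high copy through a ColE1/pUC-type origin with ampicillin selection, and it retains pBluescript-derived elements (f1 ori, lac/lacZα remnants, T3 and T7 promoters). The payload lies between a short left and a long right homology arm from Rosa26 intron 1. Outside the right arm, a PGK-driven diphtheria toxin A cassette with a bGH polyadenylation signal provides negative selection against random, non-homologous integration.

Between the arms, a CAG promoter (CMV enhancer, chicken β-actin promoter and chimeric intron) drives a split-reporter cassette. The "T" portion is recorded only as an exon carrying an ATG start codon. It is followed by a β-globin intron, and then by the "G" portion, a GFP (mut4GFP) fragment lacking its first 274 nucleotides, ending in an SV40 poly(A) signal. The feature table does not annotate the ATG exon separately. The intron has been modified to carry FRT, lox5171, lox2272 and a second FRT site, followed by a loxP-flanked SV40-promoter Neo cassette with an HSV TK poly(A). The Neo cassette allows G418 selection of targeted cells and can later be removed by Cre. As arranged, the cassette should not encode a complete fluorescent protein. In the MADM design, recombinase-mediated interchromosomal recombination at the intronic sites with a reciprocal allele on the homologous chromosome reconstitutes functional marker genes, labelling the resulting daughter cells for mosaic and lineage analysis. The record does not describe that partner allele.
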