Addgene plasmid #40026: pRosa26-TG
Depositing lab: Liqun Luo. Depositing organization: Stanford University. Publication: Extensions of MADM (Mosaic Analysis with Double Markers) in Mice. Tasic B, Miyamichi K, Hippenmeyer S, Dani VS, Zeng H, Joo W, Zong H, Chen-Tsai Y, Luo L. PLoS One. 2012;7(3):e33332. Epub 2012 Mar 27. 10.1371/journal.pone.0033332 PubMed 22479386.
Backbone
  Vector backbone: pROSA26-PA (Addgene Plasmid 21271)
  Backbone size w/o insert (bp): 8774
  Total vector size (bp): 14486
  Vector type: Mammalian Expression
  Selectable markers: Neomycin (select with G418)
Growth in bacteria
  Bacterial resistance: Ampicillin, 100 μg/mL
  Growth temperature: 37°C
  Growth strain: DH5alpha
  Copy number: High Copy
Gene/Insert 1
  Gene/Insert name: T (ATG) (alt name: ATG start codon exon)
  Promoter: CAG (chicken beta globin promoter and CMV enhancer)
  Cloning method: Unknown
  Sequencing primers: 5′ see sequence; 3′ see sequence
Gene/Insert 2
  Gene/Insert name: beta-globin intron
  Mutation: insertion of FRT, lox5171, lox2272, FRT, loxP-Neo-loxP
  Promoter: CAG (chicken beta globin promoter and CMV enhancer)
  Cloning method: Unknown
  Sequencing primers: 5′ see sequence; 3′ see sequence
Gene/Insert 3
  Gene/Insert name: Neo (alt names: neomycin phosphotransferase; neomycin resistance gene)
  Promoter: SV40
  Cloning method: Unknown
  Sequencing primers: 5′ see sequence; 3′ see sequence
Gene/Insert 4
  Gene/Insert name: GFP (alt name: mut4GFP)
  Mutation: deleted nucleotides 1-274
  Promoter: CAG (chicken beta globin promoter and CMV enhancer)
  Cloning method: Unknown
  Sequencing primers: 5′ see sequence; 3′ see sequence
Gene/Insert 5
  Gene/Insert name: diphteria toxin A (alt name: DTA)
  Promoter: PGK
  Cloning method: Unknown
  Sequencing primers: 5′ see sequence; 3′ see sequence
Terms and licenses: Academic/Nonprofit Terms; Industry Terms: Not Available to Industry
How to cite: pRosa26-TG was a gift from Liqun Luo (Addgene plasmid # 40026 ; http://n2t.net/addgene:40026 ; RRID:Addgene_40026)
