>Addgene plasmid #40026 | pRosa26-TG | addgene partial sequence | sequence record 54369 | TK-pA-R 5'-ttgtctccttccgtgtttca-3'
CCCCGCGCTGGAGGATCATCCAGCCGGCGTCCCGGAAAACGATTCCGAAGCCCAACCTTTCATAGAAGGC
GGCGGTGGAATCGAAATCTCGTGATGGCAGGTTGGGCGTCGCTTGGTCGGTCATTTCGAACCCCAGAGTC
CCGCTCAGAAGAACTCGTCAAGAAGGCGATAGAAGGCGATGCGCTGCGAATCGGGAGCGGCGATACCGTA
AAGCACGAGGAAGCGGTCAGCCCATTCGCCGCCAAGCTCTTCAGCAATATCACGGGTAGCCAACGCTATG
TCCTGATAGCGGTCCGCCACACCCAGCCGGCCACAGTCGATGAATCCAGAAAAGCGGCCATTTTCCACCA
TGATATTCGGCAAGCAGGCATCGCCATGGGTCACGACGAGATCCTCGCCGTCGGGCATGCTCGCCTTGAG
CCTGGCGAACAGTTCGGCTGGCGCGAGCCCCTGATGCTCTTCGTCCAGATCATCCTGATCGACAAGACCG
GCTTCCATCCGAGTACGTGCTCGCTCGATGCGATGTTTCGCTTGGTGGTCGAATGGGCAGGTAGCCGGAT
CAAGCGTATGCAGCCGCCGCATTGCATCAGCCATGATGGATACTTTCTCGGCAGGAGCAAGGTGAGATGA
CAGGAGATCCTGCCCCGGCACTTCGCCCAATAGCAGCCAGTCCCTTCCCGCTTCAGTGACAACGTCGAGC
ACAGCTGCGCAAGGAACGCCCGTCGTGGCCAGCCACGATAGCCGCGCTGCCTCGTCTTGCAGTTCATTCA
GGGCACCGGACAGGTCGGTCT
